>Addgene plasmid #17858 | pCR2.1 mNFATc2 | addgene partial sequence | sequence record 23797 | M13-R
CTGGTCGAGCTGGATCACTAGTAACGGCCGCCAGTGTGCTGGAATTCGCCCTTGGCGTCGCGAGATTATG
TTTGTTTCTAGGTCTGATTTCGGGAGGGAGGTCCTGAAAACTCCTTCCTGATGATTTCATTAACGTCATC
CAGGTAGGTCTGGTCCAGGTTCTGTTCCTGTTTGACGGTCACTCCCGTGGGCAGAGCTTCCTTCTGGTCA
CTGGGTCCGTTTTTGGCAGCTCTTTGGCTCGGGGCAGTCTGTTGTTGGATGACTGTGGGGTAGGCGCCCG
GGCTCAGCCTCTGACCTTGGTTGATGGGAGGCGGGCCAGGCCTGGCAGAGCTGGGGCCGAAGTTTTCACA
GTACATGATATGCTGGAACTCCTGGTGACCCCCACCGCGAAGCTGCTGGTTGGTGGGTGAGTAGTGGATC
ACGGGTGAGGCCTGCTGGCTGGCCGAGGATGTGTGTGGCAGGGTGGAGCCCTGCCCCTGCCCCTGAGAAC
CAGCATGCACCAGCACAGAGCGGTGGGCATCAGCCAGACCCAAGGGTGCTGCCAGGAGGGACGGCTGCTG
GTAGCCCAGCAGGCCGGGACTCAGGCTCTTGCTTCTCTGGTAGAGGGCAGCTGCGGGGCTCTGCTGTTGG
TAGCGAGCATCGGGGGATGAGAGCCCCGAGCGGAACTGTTGGCAGGGGGCCATGGTAGCCACAAGGCAGG
AGGGGGACTCGGCCAGCATTGGGTGCTGTGGGTAAAGGGGGTGGCCCCCCGGGCCCTCCATGGCGGGCTG
CAANCAAAA
