[The description below was written by a language model from this plasmid's Addgene catalogue record.]
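Description:
pCR2.1 mNFATc2 is a bacterial cloning plasmid carrying the full-length mouse Nfatc2 coding sequence (also known as NFAT1 or NF-ATp; the record lists NF-ATc as an alternative name) in the commercial pCR2.1-TOPO backbone. The roughly 2.8 kb insert was introduced by TOPO cloning, a topoisomerase-mediated method for capturing PCR products directly, into the approximately 3.9 kb vector, so the construct should total about 6.7 kb. It is maintained as a high-copy plasmid in standard E. coli cloning strains under ampicillin selection. No feature table accompanies the record, so the origin of replication, any additional markers and the orientation of the insert are not documented here.

Although the catalogue classifies it as a bacterial expression vector, the record names no promoter intended to drive the insert, no epitope tags or fusion partners, and no mammalian regulatory elements. The listed sequencing primers, M13 reverse on the 5′ side and T7 on the 3′ side, indicate that standard primer sites flank the cloning site and can be used to verify the insert. The T7 site lies at the 3′ end, which suggests that any transcription from it would run antisense to the gene, though the record does not confirm this.

NFATc2 belongs to the nuclear factor of activated T cells family, calcium/calcineurin-regulated transcription factors that act in T-cell activation. The plasmid is best regarded as a source or archival clone of the full-length mouse cDNA, useful as a PCR template or for subcloning into expression, viral or tagging vectors, rather than as a ready-to-use expression construct.
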