Addgene plasmid #17858: pCR2.1 mNFATc2
Depositing lab: Jerry Crabtree. Depositing organization: Stanford University. Publication: NF-AT components define a family of transcription factors targeted in T-cell activation. Northrop JP, Ho SN, Chen L, Thomas DJ, Timmerman LA, Nolan GP, Admon A, Crabtree GR. Nature. 1994 Jun 9. 369(6480):497-502. 10.1038/369497a0 PubMed 8202141.
Backbone
  Vector backbone: pCR2.1-TOPO
  Backbone manufacturer: Invitrogen
  Backbone size w/o insert (bp): 3900
  Vector type: Bacterial Expression
Growth in bacteria
  Bacterial resistance: Ampicillin, 100 μg/mL
  Growth temperature: 37°C
  Growth strain: DH5alpha
  Copy number: High Copy
Gene/Insert
  Gene/Insert name: NFATc2 (alt name: NF-ATc)
  Species: M. musculus (mouse)
  Insert size (bp): 2800
  Entrez Gene: Nfatc2 (a.k.a. AI607462, NF-ATc2, NF-ATp, NFAT1, NFAT1-D, Nfatp)
  Cloning method: TOPO Cloning
  Sequencing primers: 5′ M13 reverse; 3′ T7
Terms and licenses: Academic/Nonprofit Terms; Industry Terms: Not Available to Industry
Depositor comments: Full-length mNFATc2
How to cite: pCR2.1 mNFATc2 was a gift from Jerry Crabtree (Addgene plasmid # 17858 ; http://n2t.net/addgene:17858 ; RRID:Addgene_17858)
